Addgene plasmid #74661: KCTD17
Purpose: Bacterial expression for structure determination; may not be full ORF
Depositing lab: Nicola Burgess-Brown. Depositing organization: University of Oxford.
Backbone
  Vector backbone: pNIC28-Bsa4
  Vector type: Bacterial Expression
Growth in bacteria
  Bacterial resistance: Kanamycin, 50 μg/mL
  Growth temperature: 37°C
  Growth strain: DH5alpha
  Copy number: Low Copy
Gene/Insert
  Gene/Insert name: KCTD17A (alt names: KCTD17A-c001; KCTD17ABTB/POZ domain-containing protein KCTD17)
  Species: H. sapiens (human)
  Insert size (bp): 433
  Entrez Gene: KCTD17
  Promoter: T7
  Tag / fusion protein: His-6-TEV (N terminal on backbone)
  Cloning method: Ligation Independent Cloning
  Sequencing primers: 5′ T7; 3′ T7term
Terms and licenses: Academic/Nonprofit Terms; Industry Terms: Not Available to Industry
Depositor comments: T7/lac regulated, N-terminal His-tag, TEV, LIC cloning using BsaI cleavage/T4 polymerase, SacB stuffer fragment, pET28 backbone. gi|169234778
How to cite: KCTD17 was a gift from Nicola Burgess-Brown (Addgene plasmid # 74661 ; http://n2t.net/addgene:74661 ; RRID:Addgene_74661)
