[The description below was written by a language model from this plasmid's Addgene catalogue record.]
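Description:
KCTD17 is a bacterial expression plasmid built on pNIC28-Bsa4, a pET28-derived vector designed for ligation-independent cloning. It carries kanamycin resistance for selection and is recorded as low copy; the record does not name the origin of replication. In the parental vector, a SacB stuffer fragment occupies the cloning site. BsaI cleavage followed by T4 polymerase treatment generates the single-stranded overhangs needed to anneal an insert in its place. SacB normally provides sucrose counter-selection against uncut or stuffer-retaining vector.

The insert, designated KCTD17A, is a 433 bp fragment of the human KCTD17 gene, which encodes a BTB/POZ domain-containing protein. The short insert and the depositor's note that it may not be the full ORF indicate a truncated, domain-level construct rather than the complete coding sequence, but the record does not give the residue boundaries. Expression is driven by a T7 promoter under lac control, so transcription requires a host that supplies T7 RNA polymerase and is induced by relieving lac repression. The backbone adds an N-terminal hexahistidine tag followed by a TEV protease recognition site. This allows the protein to be captured by immobilised metal affinity chromatography and the tag to be removed afterwards by TEV cleavage.

The stated purpose is recombinant protein production in bacteria for structure determination. No feature table accompanies the record, so the position and arrangement of individual elements cannot be confirmed beyond the catalogue fields and depositor comments.
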