>Addgene plasmid #74661 | KCTD17 | depositor partial sequence | sequence record 140922 | insert
ATGCACCATCATCATCATCATTCTTCTGGTGTAGATCTGGGTACCGAGAACCTGTACTTCCAATCCATGG
GGGCGGGCGGCCGCGCCGCAGGCGGCTGGGGCAAGTGGGTGCGGCTCAACGTGGGGGGCACGGTGTTCCT
GACCACCCGGCAGACGCTGTGCCGCGAGCAGAAGTCCTTCCTCAGCCGCCTGTGCCAGGGGGAAGAGCTG
CAGTCGGACCGGGATGAGACCGGGGCCTACCTCATTGACCGTGACCCCACCTACTTCGGGCCCATCCTGA
ACTTCCTCCGGCATGGCAAGCTGGTGCTGGACAAGGACATGGCTGAGGAGGGGGTCCTGGAGGAAGCCGA
GTTCTACAACATCGGCCCGCTGATCCGCATCATCAAAGACCGGATGGAAGAGAAGTGACAGTAAAGGTGG
ATACGGATCCGAA
