>Addgene plasmid #74661 | KCTD17 | addgene partial sequence | sequence record 142580 | T7 5'-TAATACGACTCACTATAGGG-3'
ACTTTAAGAAGGAGATATACATATGCACCATCATCATCATCATTCTTCTGGTGTAGATCTGGGTACCGAG
AACCTGTACTTCCAATCCATGGGGGCGGGCGGCCGCGCCGCAGGCGGCTGGGGCAAGTGGGTGCGGCTCA
ACGTGGGGGGCACGGTGTTCCTGACCACCCGGCAGACGCTGTGCCGCGAGCAGAAGTCCTTCCTCAGCCG
CCTGTGCCAGGGGGAAGAGCTGCAGTCGGACCGGGATGAGACCGGGGCCTACCTCATTGACCGTGACCCC
ACCTACTTCGGGCCCATCCTGAACTTCCTCCGGCATGGCAAGCTGGTGCTGGACAAGGACATGGCTGAGG
AGGGGGTCCTGGAGGAAGCCGAGTTCTACAACATCGGCCCGCTGATCCGCATCATCAAAGACCGGATGGA
AGAGAAGTGACAGTAAAGGTGGATACGGATCCGAATTCGAGCTCCGTCGACAAGCTTGCGGCCGCACTCG
AGCACCACCACCACCACCACTGAGATCCGGCTGCTAACAAAGCCCGAAAGGAAGCTGAGTTGGCTGCTGC
CACCGCTGAGCAATAACTAGCATAACCCCTTGGGGCCTCTAAACGGGTCTTGAGGGGTTTTTTGCTGAAA
GGAGGAACTATATCCGGATTGGCGAATGGG
[123 nt withheld, positions 661-783]
